>Addgene plasmid #238978 | pCDH-3_Flag-YTHDF2-RNA-MUT | addgene full sequence | sequence record 474763 | Addgene NGS Result
CCGTCGAGATCCGTTCACTAATCGAATGGATCTGTCTCTGTCTCTCTCTCCACCTTCTTCTTCTATTCCT
TCGGGCCTGTCGGGTCCCCTCGGGGTTGGGAGGTGGGTCTGAAACGATAATGGTGAATATCCCTGCCTAA
CTCTATTCACTATAGAAAGTACAGCAAAAACTATTCTTAAACCTACCAAGCCTCCTACTATCATTATGAA
TAATTTTATATACCACAGCCAATTTGTTATGTTAAACCAATTCCACAAACTTGCCCATTTATCTAATTCC
AATAATTCTTGTTCATTCTTTTCTTGCTGGTTTTGCGATTCTTCAATTAAGGAGTGTATTAAGCTTGTGT
AATTGTTAATTTCTCTGTCCCACTCCATCCAGGTCGTGTGATTCCAAATCTGTTCCAGAGATTTATTACT
CCAACTAGCATTCCAAGGCACAGCAGTGGTGCAAATGAGTTTTCCAGAGCAACCCCAAATCCCCAGGAGC
TGTTGATCCTTTAGGTATCTTTCCACAGCCAGGATTCTTGCCTGGAGCTGCTTGATGCCCCAGACTGTGA
GTTGCAACAGATGCTGTTGCGCCTCAATAGCCCTCAGCAAATTGTTCTGCTGCTGCACTATACCAGACAA
TAATTGTCTGGCCTGTACCGTCAGCGTCATTGACGCTGCGCCCATAGTGCTTCCTGCTGCTCCCAAGAAC
CCAAGGAACAAAGCTCCTATTCCCACTGCTCTTTTTTCTCTCTGCACCACTCTTCTCTTTGCCTTGGTGG
GTGCTACTCCTAATGGTTCAATTTTTACTACTTTATATTTATATAATTCACTTCTCCAATTGTCCCTCAT
ATCTCCTCCTCCAGGTCTGAAGATCAGTGGCCGCTTGCTGTGCGGTGGTCTTACTTTTGTTTTGCTCTTC
CTCTATCTTGTCTAAAGCTTCCTTGGTGTCTTTTATCTCTATCCTTTGATGCACACAATAGAGGGTTGCT
ACTGTATTATATAATGATCTAAGTTCTTCTGATCCTGTCTGAAGGGATGGTTGTAGCTGTCCCAGTATTT
GTCTACAGCCTTCTGATGTTTCTAACAGGCCAGGATTAACTGCGAATCGTTCTAGCTCCCTGCTTGCCCA
TACTATATGTTTTAATTTATATTTTTTCTTTCCCCCTGGCCTTAACCGAATTTTTTCCCATCGCGATCTA
ATTCTCCCCCGCTTAATACTGACGCTCTCGCACCCATCTCTCTCCTTCTAGCCTCCGCTAGTCAAAATTT
TTGGCGTACTCACCAGTCGCCGCCCCTCGCCTCTTGCCGTGCGCGCTTCAGCAAGCCGAGTCCTGCGTCG
AGAGAGCTCCTCTGGTTTCCCTTTCGCTTTCAAGTCCCTGTTCGGGCGCCACTGCTAGAGATTTTCCACA
CTGACTAAAAGGGTCTGAGGGATCTCTAGTTACCAGAGTCACACAACAGACGGGCACACACTACTTGAAG
CACTCAAGGCAAGCTTTATTGAGGCTTAAGCAGTGGGTTCCCTAGTTAGCCAGAGAGCTCCCAGGCTCAG
ATCTGGTCTAACCAGAGAGACCCGTTTATGTATCGAGCTAGGCACTTAAATACAATATCTCTGCAATGCG
GCAATTCAGTGGTTCGTCCAATCCATGTCAGACCCGTCTGTTGCCTTCCTAATAAGGCACGATCGTACCA
CCTTACTTCCACCAATCGGCATGCACGGTGCTTTTTCTCTCCTTGTAAGGCATGTTGCTAACTCATCGTT
ACCATGTTGCAAGACTACAAGAGTATTGCATAAGACTACACGCGTCAGCTTGGCACTGGCCGTCGTTTTA
CAACGTCGTGACTGGGAAAACCCTGGCGTTACCCAACTTAATCGCCTTGCAGCACATCCCCCTTTCGCCA
GCTGGCGTAATAGCGAAGAGGCCCGCACCGATCGCCCTTCCCAACAGTTGCGCAGCCTGAATGGCGAATG
GCGCCTGATGCGGTATTTTCTCCTTACGCATCTGTGCGGTATTTCACACCGCATATGGTGCACTCTCAGT
ACAATCTGCTCTGATGCCGCATAGTTAAGCCAGCCCCGACACCCGCCAACACCCGCTGACGCGCCCTGAC
GGGCTTGTCTGCTCCCGGCATCCGCTTACAGACAAGCTGTGACCGTCTCCGGGAGCTGCATGTGTCAGAG
GTTTTCACCGTCATCACCGAAACGCGCGAGACGAAAGGGCCTCGTGATACGCCTATTTTTATAGGTTAAT
GTCATGATAATAATGGTTTCTTAGACGTCAGGTGGCACTTTTCGGGGAAATGTGCGCGGAACCCCTATTT
GTTTATTTTTCTAAATACATTCAAATATGTATCCGCTCATGAGACAATAACCCTGATAAATGCTTCAATA
ATATTGAAAAAGGAAGAGTATGAGTATTCAACATTTCCGTGTCGCCCTTATTCCCTTTTTTGCGGCATTT
TGCCTTCCTGTTTTTGCTCACCCAGAAACGCTGGTGAAAGTAAAAGATGCTGAAGATCAGTTGGGTGCAC
GAGTGGGTTACATCGAACTGGATCTCAACAGCGGTAAGATCCTTGAGAGTTTTCGCCCCGAAGAACGTTT
TCCAATGATGAGCACTTTTAAAGTTCTGCTATGTGGCGCGGTATTATCCCGTATTGACGCCGGGCAAGAG
CAACTCGGTCGCCGCATACACTATTCTCAGAATGACTTGGTTGAGTACTCACCAGTCACAGAAAAGCATC
TTACGGATGGCATGACAGTAAGAGAATTATGCAGTGCTGCCATAACCATGAGTGATAACACTGCGGCCAA
CTTACTTCTGACAACGATCGGAGGACCGAAGGAGCTAACCGCTTTTTTGCACAACATGGGGGATCATGTA
ACTCGCCTTGATCGTTGGGAACCGGAGCTGAATGAAGCCATACCAAACGACGAGCGTGACACCACGATGC
CTGTAGCAATGGCAACAACGTTGCGCAAACTATTAACTGGCGAACTACTTACTCTAGCTTCCCGGCAACA
ATTAATAGACTGGATGGAGGCGGATAAAGTTGCAGGACCACTTCTGCGCTCGGCCCTTCCGGCTGGCTGG
TTTATTGCTGATAAATCTGGAGCCGGTGAGCGTGGGTCTCGCGGTATCATTGCAGCACTGGGGCCAGATG
GTAAGCCCTCCCGTATCGTAGTTATCTACACGACGGGGAGTCAGGCAACTATGGATGAACGAAATAGACA
GATCGCTGAGATAGGTGCCTCACTGATTAAGCATTGGTAACTGTCAGACCAAGTTTACTCATATATACTT
TAGATTGATTTAAAACTTCATTTTTAATTTAAAAGGATCTAGGTGAAGATCCTTTTTGATAATCTCATGA
CCAAAATCCCTTAACGTGAGTTTTCGTTCCACTGAGCGTCAGACCCCGTAGAAAAGATCAAAGGATCTTC
TTGAGATCCTTTTTTTCTGCGCGTAATCTGCTGCTTGCAAACAAAAAAACCACCGCTACCAGCGGTGGTT
TGTTTGCCGGATCAAGAGCTACCAACTCTTTTTCCGAAGGTAACTGGCTTCAGCAGAGCGCAGATACCAA
ATACTGTTCTTCTAGTGTAGCCGTAGTTAGGCCACCACTTCAAGAACTCTGTAGCACCGCCTACATACCT
CGCTCTGCTAATCCTGTTACCAGTGGCTGCTGCCAGTGGCGATAAGTCGTGTCTTACCGGGTTGGACTCA
AGACGATAGTTACCGGATAAGGCGCAGCGGTCGGGCTGAACGGGGGGTTCGTGCACACAGCCCAGCTTGG
AGCGAACGACCTACACCGAACTGAGATACCTACAGCGTGAGCTATGAGAAAGCGCCACGCTTCCCGAAGG
GAGAAAGGCGGACAGGTATCCGGTAAGCGGCAGGGTCGGAACAGGAGAGCGCACGAGGGAGCTTCCAGGG
GGAAACGCCTGGTATCTTTATAGTCCTGTCGGGTTTCGCCACCTCTGACTTGAGCGTCGATTTTTGTGAT
GCTCGTCAGGGGGGCGGAGCCTATGGAAAAACGCCAGCAACGCGGCCTTTTTACGGTTCCTGGCCTTTTG
CTGGCCTTTTGCTCACATGTTCTTTCCTGCGTTATCCCCTGATTCTGTGGATAACCGTATTACCGCCTTT
GAGTGAGCTGATACCGCTCGCCGCAGCCGAACGACCGAGCGCAGCGAGTCAGTGAGCGAGGAAGCGGAAG
AGCGCCCAATACGCAAACCGCCTCTCCCCGCGCGTTGGCCGATTCATTAATGCAGCTGGCACGACAGGTT
TCCCGACTGGAAAGCGGGCAGTGAGCGCAACGCAATTAATGTGAGTTAGCTCACTCATTAGGCACCCCAG
GCTTTACACTTTATGCTTCCGGCTCGTATGTTGTGTGGAATTGTGAGCGGATAACAATTTCACACAGGAA
ACAGCTATGACATGATTACGAATTTGGTCTCTGCAAAAGTCTAGGCCTCCAAAAAAGCCTCCTCACTACT
TCTGGAATAGCTCAGAGGCCGAGGCGGCCTCGGCCTCTGCATAAATAAAAAAAATTAGTCAGCCATGGGG
CGGAGAATGGGCGGAACTGGGCGGAGTTAGGGGCGGGATGGGCGGAGTTAGGGGCGGGATAGCTAGAGCC
AGACATGATAAGATACATTGATGAGTTTGGACAAACCACAACTAGAATGCAGTGAAAAAAATGCTTTATT
TGTGAAATTTGTGATGCTATTGCTTTATTTGTAACCATTATAAGCTGCAATAAACAAGTTCCTCTCACTC
TCTGATATTCATTTCTTTGCAAGTTATAAATACTGAATAATAAGATGACATGAACTACTACTGCTAGAGA
TTTTCCACACTGACTAAAAGGGTCTGAGGGATCTCTAGTTACCAGAGTCACACAACAGACGGGCACACAC
TACTTGAAGCACTCAAGGCAAGCTTTATTGAGGCTTAAGCAGTGGGTTCCCTAGTTAGCCAGAGAGCTCC
CAGGCTCAGATCTGGTCTAACCAGAGAGACCCAGTACAAGCAAAAAGCAGATCTTATCTTCGTTGGGAGT
GAATTAGCCCTTCCAGTCCCCCCTTTTCTTTTAAAAAGTGGCTAAGATCTACAGCTGCCTTGTAAGTCAT
TGGTCTTAAAGGTACCAGGCGGGGAGGCGGCCCAAAGGGAGATCCGACTCGTCTGAGGGCGAAGGCGGAG
ACGCGGAAGAGGCCGCAGAGCCGGCAGCAGGCCGCGGGAAGGAAGGTCCGCTGGATTGAGGGCCGAAGGG
ACGTAGCAGAAGGACGTCCCGCGCAGAATCCAGGTGGCAACACAGGCGAGCAGCCAAGGAAAGGACGATG
ATTTCCCCGACAACACCACGGAATTGTCAGTGCCCAACAGCCGAGCCCCTGTCCAGCAGCGGGCAAGGCA
GGCGGCGATGAGTTCCGCCGTGGCAATAGGGAGGGGGAAAGCGAAAGTCCCGGAAAGGAGCTGACAGGTG
GTGGCAATGCCCCAACCAGTGGGGGTTGCGTCAGCAAACACAGTGCACACCACGCCACGTTGCCTGACAA
CGGGCCACAACTCCTCATAAAGAGACAGCAACCAGGATTTATACAAGGAGGAGAAAATGAAAGCCATACG
GGAAGCAATAGCATGATACAAAGGCATTAAAGCAGCGTATCCACATAGCGTAAAAGGAGCAACATAGTTA
AGAATACCAGTCAATCTTTCACAAATTTTGTAATCCAGAGGTTGATTTCAGGCACCGGGCTTGCGGGTCA
TGCACCAGGTGCGCGGTCCTTCGGGCACCTCGACGTCGGCGGTGACGGTGAAGCCGAGCCGCTCGTAGAA
GGGGAGGTTGCGGGGCGCGGAGGTCTCCAGGAAGGCGGGCACCCCGGCGCGCTCGGCCGCCTCCACTCCG
GGGAGCACGACGGCGCTGCCCAGACCCTTGCCCTGGTGGTCGGGCGAGACGCCGACGGTGGCCAGGAACC
ACGCGGGCTCCTTGGGCCGGTGCGGCGCCAGGAGGCCTTCCATCTGTTGCTGCGCGGCCAGCCGGGAACC
GCTCAACTCGGCCATGCGCGGGCCGATCTCGGCGAACACCGCCCCCGCTTCGACGCTCTCCGGCGTGGTC
CAGACCGCCACCGCGGCGCCGTCGTCCGCGACCCACACCTTGCCGATGTCGAGCCCGACGCGCGTGAGGA
AGAGTTCTTGCAGCTCGGTGACCCGCTCGATGTGGCGGTCCGGATCGACGGTGTGGCGCGTGGCGGGGTA
GTCGGCGAACGCGGCGGCGAGGGTGCGTACGGCCCTGGGGACGTCGTCGCGGGTGGCGAGGCGCACCGTG
GGCTTGTACTCGGTCATAGGGCCGGGATTCTCCTCCACGTCACCGCATGTTAGAAGACTTCCTCTGCCCT
CGCGAGATCCGGTGGAGCCGGGTCCGGCGGTGCCGTCCACGGCAGAATTGGACGACTGAGCGCGGGATCT
GGCGAAGGCGATGGGGGTCTTGAAGGCGTGCTGGTACTCCACGATGCCCAGCTCGGTGTTGCTGTGCAGC
TCCTCCACGCGGCGGAAGGCGAACATGGGGCCCCCGTTCTGCAGGATGCTGGGGTGGATGGCGCTCTTGA
AGTGCATGTGGCTGTCCACCACGAAGCTGTAGTAGCCGCCGTCGCGCAGGCTGAAGGTGCGGGCGAAGCT
GCCCACCAGCACGTTATCGCCCATGGGGTGCAGGTGCTCCACGGTGGCGTTGCTGCGGATGATCTTGTCG
GTGAAGATCACGCTGTCCTCGGGGAAGCCGGTGCCCACCACCTTGAAGTCGCCGATCACGCGGCCGGCCT
CGTAGCGGTAGCTGAAGCTCACGTGCAGCACGCCGCCGTCCTCGTACTTCTCGATGCGGGTGTTGGTGTA
GCCGCCGTTGTTGATGGCGTGCAGGAAGGGGTTCTCGTAGCCGCTGGGGTAGGTGCCGAAGTGGTAGAAG
CCGTAGCCCATCACGTGGCTCAGCAGGTAGGGGCTGAAGGTCAGGGCGCCTTTGGTGCTCTTCATCTTGT
TGGTCATGCGGCCCTGCTTGGGGGTGCCCTCTCCGCCGCCCACCAGCTCGAACTCCACGCCGTTCAGGGT
GCCGGTGATGCGGCACTCGATCTCCATGGCGGGCAGGCCGCTCTCGTCGCTCTCCATGGTGGCGTCTAGC
GTAGGCGCCGGTCACAGCTTGGATCTGTAACGGCGCAGAACAGAAAACGAAACAAAGACGTAGAGTTGAG
CAAGCAGGGTCAGGCAAAGCGTGGAGAGCCGGCTGAGTCTAGGTAGGCTCCAAGGGAGCGCCGGACAAAG
GCCCGGTCTCGACCTGAGCTTTAAACTTACCTAGACGGCGGACGCAGTTCAGGAGGCACCACAGGCGGGA
GGCGGCAGAACGCGACTCAACCGGCGTGGATGGCGGCCTCAGGTAGGGCGGCGGGCGCGTGAAGGAGAGA
TGCGAGCCCCTCGAAGCTTCAGCTGTGTTCTGGCGGCAAACCCGTTGCGAAAAAGAACGTTCACGGCGAC
TACTGCACTTATATACGGTTCTCCCCCACCCTCGGGAAAAAGGCGGAGCCAGTACACGACATCACTTTCC
CAGTTTACCCCGCGCCACCTTCTCTAGGCACCCGTTCAATTGCCGACCCCTCCCCCCAACTTCTCGGGGA
CTGTGGGCGATGTGCGCTCTGCCCACTGACGGGCACCGGAGCGATCGCAGATCCTTCGCGGCCGCTTATT
TCCCACGACCTTGACGTTCCTTTTTAACACTTTCTTCTTCCTCTTGGCGTTTCTCATAGTGTGAGAAGTC
ATCAAAAATGGAAGTGGTGTGCTTGTAGCTGGCTATAATTTTCAACACCTGCTTAGCCTTTTCCAGAGGC
ACTTCCTGAGTGTCCGCAGAGTTGGTCACTGGTTTATTCTCGTTGTTCTCTAGGCGAATGTGTCGCAGTT
GGCTATTGGGAACGTCCTTCACAAAAATCCACCTGACATCAAAACGACCCTTCCATTTGTCCTGGGACCA
CACACCTGCACATGTGTTGTAGTCCACAGCAGATTTCATTTCTGCCACGCCACAGAAGTGTCCACTGCCG
TTGACACTGAAAAGTAAGTAAACGGGGCCTTTCCCGTTCATGGAACGATAAGCAGCATCCAGTCTCTTGT
TACCATGCTCTGTGCTGCACCAAATATTATACTTAATGGAACGGTGAATATCGTCCTCAGAGTAGCTTGC
AATGATGAAAACCCGGCCATGTTTCAGATTCCAGTCAAAATCTTTGGGGTTATAGTTATTAATGGACCGA
AGCTTCTCCAACACTGGGTGGGGTTCTGAAGGAGTAGATCCAGAACCAGCCTGAGACTGTCCTACTCCAT
TACCATCCACCCCATTATGACCGAACCCACTGCCACGGTTCCGAGGTGCTACCCAGCGGGTTGGCTGAGC
TGCCTGTTGCTGGACTGAAAGCTGGGCAGGCTGTGGTGGAGGTGGAGGCAATGGCTGTGTCTGTTGCCCT
ACTGATGCCTGAGCCACTGGTGGGCTATTGTTAGCCTGCTGACCTACAGGCTGAGGAGACCCCTGGGTTG
GCTGACCTATATTCTGAACCAAAGCCTGTGAGGGGGCTTTTGCAACGGGACCCTTGTTATCCCAAGTTCC
AATATCCATGTTATGCTTTATCGGGGGTGGCGGAAGACTTGACCCTGCAATGCCATTCTTGGTCTTCAGT
TTAGGTTGCTGTTTTGCAGGCTTGCTAGCAATATCAGCCCAAGATGCTGGTTTTGGAGGAGCAATGGTGG
CTGGAGGCAAACTATTGGAAGCCACGATGTTACTAGTAATGGACCCGCTACCAACAGCAGAACCTACAAC
TTTTGGAACATTGCTTGCAACTTCTGTGCTACCCAACTTCAGTGCTGCCATCCCTTGGTCTATAGTATTC
ATGCCAGGAGCCTTATTGAGGGTCTCATTGGCAAAAGCTGACTGTCCATCAATCATGGCTCCACCTAAGG
AGCTAGGTGCATAAGCATAATTGCTACTATATCCAGAGCTCTGAGTAGACTGTCCCTGAGAACTGTTATT
TCCCCATGCTGAGAAGTCAATCCCACTGGGAAAGAAATTAAAACCATGCTGACCAAGAAATGGAGTGCTA
CCTAGGGCTCCTGGTTGCCCAAACATTGCATCTGGTAGGAAGTGGGGCTCTCCGTTGCTCAGCTGTCCAT
AAGAAGTTAAGTAGGGCATGGCTGTGTCACCCCCCGTAGACCAAGCAGCTTCACCCAAAGAATAGGAGAA
GCCAATGGAGGGACTGTAGTAACTGGGTAAGTAGGAATCTGACATGGCAGTATATGCATTATTGGGCCTT
GCCTGTGGACTCAAGTAAGGTTCAAAATCATCATCGTTTAATCCATCCTTTTGATGTACAGATCCATTTT
GTACTTTGTTTCCTTGACCTTTTGGTCTCTGCTCCAAGAGGCTGCTGGCCGAGAATTCGCTAGCCTTGTC
ATCGTCATCCTTGTAGTCGATGTCATGATCTTTATAATCACCGTCATGGTCTTTGTAATCCATTCTAGAA
TCTTCTATGGAGGTCAAAACAGCGTGGATGGCGTCTCCAGGCGATCTGACGGTTCACTAAACGAGCTCTG
CTTATATAAACCTCCCACCGTACACGCCTACCGCCCATTTGCGTCAATGGGGCGGAGTTGTTACGACATT
TTGGAAAGTCCCGTTGATTTTGGTGCCAAAACAAACTCCCATTGACGTCAATGGGGTGGAGACTTGGAAA
TCCCCGTGAGTCAAACCGCTATCCACGCCCATTGATGTACTGCCAAAACCGCATCACCATGGTAATAGCG
ATGACTAATACGTAGATGTACTGCCAAGTAGGAAAGTCCCATAAGGTCATGTACTGGGCATAATACTAGT
ATCGATAAAATTTTGAATTTTGTAATTTGTTTTTGTAATTCTTTAGTTTGTATGTCTGTTGCTATTATGT
CTACTATTCTTTCCCCTGCACTGTACCCCCCAATCCCCCCTTTTCTTTTAAAAGTTAACCGATA
Features (pLannotate 1.2.2; 30 found; start..end, strand, type, name):
      8..108     -  CDS            Rev (fragment): human immunodeficiency virus 1 (HIV-1) Rev protein; rev; enhances nuclear export of unspliced and incompletely spliced viral mRNAs
    485..718     -  misc_feature   RRE: The Rev response element (RRE) of HIV-1 allows for Rev-dependent mRNA export from the nucleus to the cytoplasm.
    889..1227    -  CDS            HIV-1 gag (fragment): gag protein from human immunodeficiency virus 1; gag
   1211..1336    -  misc_feature   HIV-1 Ψ: packaging signal of human immunodeficiency virus type 1
   1383..1563    -  LTR            5' LTR (truncated): truncated 5' long terminal repeat (LTR) from HIV-1
   1564..1790    -  promoter       RSV promoter: Rous sarcoma virus enhancer/promoter
   1804..1958    +  CDS            lacZα (fragment): LacZα fragment of β-galactosidase; lacZ fragment
   1964..2063    -  misc_feature   bom (fragment): basis of mobility region from pBR322
   2165..2200    -  CDS            rop (fragment): Rop protein, which maintains plasmids at low copy number; rop
   2295..2399    +  promoter       AmpR promoter: bla
   2400..3260    +  CDS            AmpR: β-lactamase; bla; confers resistance to ampicillin, carbenicillin, and related antibiotics
   3431..4019    +  rep_origin     ori: high-copy-number ColE1/pMB1/pBR322/pUC origin of replication
   4202..4294    +  CDS            lacI (fragment): lac repressor; lacI; The lac repressor binds to the lac operator to inhibit transcription in E. coli. This inhibition can be relieved by adding lactose or isopropyl-β-D-thiogalactopyranoside (IPTG).
   4307..4328    +  protein_bind   CAP binding site: CAP binding activates transcription in the presence of cAMP. E. coli catabolite activator protein
   4343..4373    +  promoter       lac promoter: promoter for the E. coli lac operon
   4381..4397    +  protein_bind   lac operator: The lac repressor binds to the lac operator to inhibit transcription in E. coli. This inhibition can be relieved by adding lactose or isopropyl-β-D-thiogalactopyranoside (IPTG). lac repressor encoded by lacI
   4454..4589    -  rep_origin     SV40 ori: SV40 origin of replication
   4629..4750    -  polyA_signal   SV40 poly(A) signal: SV40 polyadenylation signal
   4822..5002    -  LTR            5' LTR (truncated): truncated 5' long terminal repeat (LTR) from HIV-1
   5027..5134    -  CDS            nef (fragment): NEF_SIVS4 - Experimental evidence at protein level: Swiss-Prot protein existence level 1. Interferes with TCR signaling from the cell membrane. Interacts with CD247/TCRZ (TCR zeta chain) and exert potent down- regulation of cell surface TCR/CD3 complexes. From Simian immunodeficiency virus (isolate F236/smH4) (SIV-sm) (Simian immunodeficiency virus sooty mangabey monkey).
   5129..5717    -  misc_feature   WPRE: woodchuck hepatitis virus posttranscriptional regulatory element
   5718..6317    -  CDS            PuroR: puromycin N-acetyltransferase; pac from Streptomyces alboniger; confers resistance to puromycin
   6441..7105    -  CDS            CopGFP (fragment): green fluorescent protein 2 from Pontellina plumata, also known as ppluGFP2 (Shagin et al., 2004)
   7162..7430    -  LTR            5' LTR (truncated): truncated 5' long terminal repeat (LTR) from human T-cell leukemia virus (HTLV) type 1
   7443..7654    -  promoter       EF-1α core promoter: core promoter for human elongation factor EF-1α
   7699..9432    -  CDS            YTHDF2: YTHD2_HUMAN - Also known as HGRG8 From Homo sapiens (Human).
   9445..9507    -  CDS            3xFLAG: three tandem FLAG® epitope tags, followed by an enterokinase cleavage site
   9584..9787    -  promoter       CMV promoter: human cytomegalovirus (CMV) immediate early promoter
   9788..9864    -  enhancer       CMV enhancer (fragment): human cytomegalovirus immediate early enhancer
   9877..9993    -  misc_feature   cPPT/CTS: central polypurine tract and central termination sequence of HIV-1
