[The description below was written by a language model from this plasmid's Addgene catalogue record and pLannotate feature annotations shown in this document.]
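Description:
pCDH-3_Flag-YTHDF2-RNA-MUT is a lentiviral mammalian expression plasmid built on the pCDH backbone and carrying a human YTHDF2 coding sequence with two point substitutions, K416A and R527A, which the record describes as abolishing RNA binding. It is maintained in E. coli through a high-copy ColE1/pUC-type origin and selected with ampicillin via the β-lactamase gene. Remnants of lac regulatory sequences and pBR322-derived elements are also annotated in the bacterial portion.

The transfer cassette has the layout of a third-generation-style HIV-1 vector. An RSV promoter is fused to a truncated 5' LTR and drives genomic RNA production in packaging cells. It is followed by the Ψ packaging signal with a gag fragment, the Rev response element for Rev-dependent nuclear export, and the cPPT/CTS. The payload contains two transcription units. A CMV enhancer/promoter drives YTHDF2 with an N-terminal 3xFLAG tag, which allows detection or immunoprecipitation of the mutant protein. Downstream, an EF-1α core promoter joined to an HTLV-1 LTR segment drives copGFP followed by puromycin N-acetyltransferase, so transduced cells can be tracked by fluorescence and selected with puromycin. The element linking the two markers is not annotated. A WPRE sits after the markers to enhance transcript expression, ahead of the truncated 3' LTR. An SV40 polyadenylation signal and an SV40 origin lie beyond the 3' LTR.

The stated purpose is expression of the RNA-binding-deficient YTHDF2, and the associated study concerns YTHDF2 in B cell malignancies. A mutant of this kind would typically serve as a comparison to the wild-type protein, to test whether a given function depends on RNA binding.
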