Addgene plasmid #238978: pCDH-3_Flag-YTHDF2-RNA-MUT
Purpose: Expresses the RNA-binding-deficient mutant of YTHDF2
Depositing lab: Jianjun Chen. Depositing organization: Beckman Research Institute of the City of Hope. Publication: YTHDF2 promotes ATP synthesis and immune evasion in B cell malignancies. Chen Z, Zeng C, Yang L, Che Y, Chen M, Sau L, Wang B, Zhou K, Chen Y, Qing Y, Shen C, Zhang T, Wunderlich M, Wu D, Li W, Wang K, Leung K, Sun M, Tang T, He X, Zhang L, Swaminathan S, Mulloy JC, Muschen M, Huang H, Weng H, Xiao G, Deng X, Chen J. Cell. 2024 Dec 12:S0092-8674(24)01324-2. doi: 10.1016/j.cell.2024.11.007. PubMed 39694037.
Backbone
  Vector backbone: pCDH
  Vector type: Mammalian Expression, Lentiviral
Growth in bacteria
  Bacterial resistance: Ampicillin, 100 μg/mL
  Growth temperature: 37°C
  Growth strain: NEB Stable
  Copy number: High Copy
Gene/Insert
  Gene/Insert name: YTHDF2-RNA-MUT
  Species: H. sapiens (human)
  Mutation: RNA binding mutation (K416A+R527A)
  Entrez Gene: YTHDF2 (a.k.a. CAHL, DF2, HGRG8, NY-REN-2)
  Cloning method: Restriction Enzyme; 5′ cloning site Unknown (unknown if destroyed)
Terms and licenses: Academic/Nonprofit Terms; Industry Terms: Not Available to Industry
How to cite: pCDH-3_Flag-YTHDF2-RNA-MUT was a gift from Jianjun Chen (Addgene plasmid # 238978 ; http://n2t.net/addgene:238978 ; RRID:Addgene_238978)
